>Addgene plasmid #57933 | mKOet-PCNA-19-SV40NLS-4 | depositor partial sequence | sequence record 89082 | insert sequence
CAGATCCGCTAGCCACCATGGATCCAAAAAAGAAGAGAAAGGTAGATCCAAAAAAGAAGAGAAAGGTAGA
TCCAAAAAAGAAGAGAAAGGTAATGGTGAGCAAGGGCGAGGAGAATAACATGGCCGTGATTAAACCAGAG
ATGAAGATGAGGTACTACATGGACGGCTCCGTCAATGGGCATGAGTTCACAATTGAAGGTGAAGGCACAG
GCAGACCTTACGAGGGACATCAAGAGATGACACTACGCGTCACAATGGCCAAGGGCGGGCCAATGCCTTT
CGCGTTTGACTTAGTGTCACACGTGTTCTGTTACGGCCACAGACCTTTTACTAAATATCCAGAAGAGATA
CCAGACTATTTCAAACAAGCATTTCCTGAAGGCCTGTCATGGGAAAGGTCGTTGGAGTTCGAAGATGGTG
GGTCCGCTTCAGTCAGTGCGCATATAAGCCTTAGAGGAAACACCTTCTACCACAAATCCAAATTTACTGG
GGTTAACTTTCCTGCCGATGGTCCTATCATGCAAAACCAAAGTGTTGATTGGGAGCCATCAACCGAGAAA
ATTACTGCCAGCGACGGAGTTCTGAAGGGTGATGTTACGATGTACCTAAAACTTGAAGGAGGCGGCAATC
ACAAATGCCAATTCAAGACTACTTACAAGGCGGCAAAAAAGATTCTTAAAATGCCAGGAAGCCATTACAT
CAGCCATCGCCTCGTCAGGAAAACCGAAGGCAACATTACTGAGCTGGTAGAAGATGCAGTAGCTCATTCC
GGCGGCATGGACGAGCTGTACAAGTCCGGAGAAGGGCAAGGGCAAGGGCAAGGGCCGGGCCGCGGCTACG
CGTATCGATCCATGTTCGAGGCGCGCCTGGTCCAGGGCTCCATCCTCAAGAAGGTGTTGGAGGCACTCAA
GGACCTCATCAACGAGGCCTGCTGGGATATTAGCTCCAGCGGTGTAAACCTGCAGAGCATGGACTCGTCC
CACGTCTCTTTGGTGCAGCTCACCCTGCGGTCTGAGGGCTTCGACACCTACCGCTGCGACCGCAACCTGG
CCATGGGCGTGAACCTCACCAGTATGTCCAAAATACTAAAATGCGCCGGCAATGAAGATATCATTACACT
AAGGGCCGAAGATAACGCGGATACCTTGGCGCTAGTATTTGAAGCACCAAACCAGGAGAAAGTTTCAGAC
TATGAAATGAAGTTGATGGATTTAGATGTTGAACAACTTGGAATTCCAGAACAGGAGTACAGCTGTGTAG
TAAAGATGCCTTCTGGTGAATTTGCACGTATATGCCGAGATCTCAGCCATATTGGAGATGCTGTTGTAAT
TTCCTGTGCAAAAGACGGAGTGAAATTTTCTGCAAGTGGAGAACTTGGAAATGGAAACATTAAATTGTCA
CAGACAAGTAATGTCGATAAAGAGGAGGAAGCTGTTACCATAGAGATGAATGAACCAGTTCAACTAACTT
TTGCACTGAGGTACCTGAACTTCTTTACAAAAGCCACTCCACTCTCTTCAACGGTGACACTCAGTATGTC
TGCAGATGTACCCCTTGTTGTAGAGTATAAAATTGCGGATATGGGACACTTAAAATACTACTTGGCTCCC
AAGATCGAGGATGAAGAAGGATCTTAGGGATCCACCGGATCTAGATAACTGATCATAATCAGCCATACCA
CATTT
