[The description below was written by a language model from this plasmid's Addgene catalogue record.]
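Description:
mKOet-PCNA-19-SV40NLS-4 is a mammalian expression plasmid built on an mKOet fluorescent-protein backbone of about 4.75 kb (excluding the insert). It encodes a fusion between the orange fluorescent protein mKOet and human PCNA (proliferating cell nuclear antigen), combined with an SV40 nuclear localization signal. Expression is driven by the CMV promoter, a strong constitutive promoter in most mammalian cell lines. The 3′ sequencing primer listed suggests that the transcript ends at an SV40 polyadenylation signal. In bacteria the plasmid is maintained at high copy number under kanamycin selection. The neomycin resistance marker allows G418 selection of stably transfected mammalian cells. The record gives no feature table, so the origin of replication and the exact layout of the marker cassette are not stated.

The name suggests the fluorescent protein, PCNA and the NLS are joined by short linkers, with "19" and "4" probably being linker lengths in amino acids. However, the record does not define these numbers, nor does it say at which end of PCNA the tag sits. The SV40 NLS is a short basic peptide that directs import through the nuclear pore, reinforcing accumulation of the fusion in the nucleus, the localization the depositor records.

The stated purpose is nuclear labelling for fluorescence imaging, with excitation at 548 nm and emission at 561 nm. PCNA is the sliding clamp of the DNA replication machinery, so fluorescent PCNA fusions are commonly used in live cells to visualise replication sites and follow S-phase progression. The record itself lists only nuclear localization as the purpose.
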