Addgene plasmid #57933: mKOet-PCNA-19-SV40NLS-4
Purpose: Localization: Nucleus, Excitation: 548, Emission: 561
Depositing lab: Michael Davidson. Depositing organization: Florida State University, Tallahassee.
Backbone
  Vector backbone: mKOet
  Backbone size w/o insert (bp): 4750
  Vector type: Mammalian Expression
  Selectable markers: Neomycin (select with G418)
Growth in bacteria
  Bacterial resistance: Kanamycin, 50 μg/mL
  Growth temperature: 37°C
  Growth strain: DH5alpha
  Copy number: High Copy
Gene/Insert
  Gene/Insert name: PCNA-19 SV40NLS (alt name: NM_002592.2)
  Species: H. sapiens (human)
  Entrez Gene: PCNA (a.k.a. ATLD2)
  Promoter: CMV
  Tag / fusion protein: mKOet
  Cloning method: Unknown
  Sequencing primers: 5′ CMV-F; 3′ SV40pA-R
Terms and licenses: Academic/Nonprofit Terms; Industry Terms: Not Available to Industry
Depositor comments: . Excitation = 548; Emission = 561
How to cite: mKOet-PCNA-19-SV40NLS-4 was a gift from Michael Davidson (Addgene plasmid # 57933 ; http://n2t.net/addgene:57933 ; RRID:Addgene_57933)
